>Addgene plasmid #124535 | 3xDBE_RE::Renilla | depositor full sequence | sequence record 257567 | 3xDBE_RE::Renilla sequence 3869 bps
TAACGGTACCGTCTCAAATGGGAGAATAAAATATCTTTATTTTCATTACATCTGTGTGTTGGTTTTTTGT
GTGAATCGATAGTACTAACATACGCTCTCCATCAAAACAAAACGAAACAAAACAAACTAGCAAAATAGGC
TGTCCCCAGTGCAAGTGCAGGTGCCAGAACATTTCTCTCGCTGAATTCGATCAAGTAAACAACTATGTAA
ACAAGATGCAGATCAAGTAAACAACTATGTAAACAACTCCGTTGATCAAGTAAACAACTATGTAAACAAT
CCCTCGAGGATATCAAATCTGGCCTCGGCGGCCAAGCTTAGACACTAGAGGGTATATAATGGAAGCTCGA
CTTCCAGCTTGGCAATCCGGTACTGTTGGTAAAGCCACCAATGACTTCCAAGGTTTATGACCCCGAGCAA
CGCAAGAGAATGATAACTGGGCCTCAGTGGTGGGCCAGATGTAAACAAATGAATGTCCTTGATAGTTTCA
TCAATTACTACGACAGTGAAAAGCATGCAGAAAACGCCGTAATTTTTTTGCATGGCAACGCAGCCTCCTC
TTATTTGTGGCGACACGTAGTCCCGCATATAGAGCCGGTAGCTAGGTGTATTATCCCTGATCTGATCGGA
ATGGGAAAGAGTGGCAAGTCAGGGAATGGATCTTATCGCCTTCTTGACCACTACAAGTATCTGACGGCTT
GGTTCGAACTCTTGAATTTGCCGAAGAAAATCATCTTCGTGGGTCACGATTGGGGAGCCTGTCTCGCGTT
CCATTATTCCTACGAGCATCAGGACAAGATAAAGGCAATCGTTCACGCCGAGTCTGTAGTAGATGTAATC
GAGTCCTGGGACGAATGGCCAGATATTGAGGAGGATATAGCATTGATTAAAAGCGAGGAAGGGGAAAAGA
TGGTGCTGGAGAACAACTTCTTTGTGGAAACAATGCTTCCTTCAAAAATCATGAGAAAACTGGAACCCGA
GGAATTTGCCGCTTATCTCGAACCGTTTAAAGAAAAGGGAGAAGTCCGCAGGCCAACACTTTCCTGGCCA
AGAGAAATCCCGCTCGTCAAAGGCGGAAAGCCGGATGTTGTGCAAATAGTCCGAAATTACAACGCGTACC
TCCGGGCCTCTGACGATCTCCCTAAAATGTTTATAGAATCAGATCCAGGATTTTTTAGCAACGCTATCGT
AGAAGGAGCAAAGAAATTTCCAAATACCGAATTTGTCAAAGTAAAGGGACTGCATTTCAGTCAAGAGGAC
GCTCCAGACGAGATGGGCAAATACATAAAGTCCTTTGTAGAGAGGGTCCTGAAGAACGAACAGTGAGCTT
CTGTGCCTTCTAGTTGCCAGCCATCTGTTGTTTGCCCCTCCCCCGTGCCTTCCTTGACCCTGGAAGGTGC
CACTCCCACTGTCCTTTCCTAATAAAATGAGGAAATTGCATCGCATTGTCTGAGTAGGTGTCATTCTATT
CTGGGGGGTGGGGTGGGGCAGGACAGCAAGGGGGAGGATTGGGAAGACAATAGCAGGCATGCTGGGGATG
CGGTGGGCTCTATGGCGCTGCTTTGAGACGGTACCTGACACGGTTATCCACAGAATCAGGGGATAACGCA
GGAAAGAACATGTGAGCAAAAGGCCAGCAAAAGGCCAGGAACCGTAAAAAGGCCGCGTTGCTGGCGTTTT
TCCATAGGCTCCGCCCCCCTGACGAGCATCACAAAAATCGACGCTCAAGTCAGAGGTGGCGAAACCCGAC
AGGACTATAAAGATACCAGGCGTTTCCCCCTGGAAGCTCCCTCGTGCGCTCTCCTGTTCCGACCCTGCCG
CTTACCGGATACCTGTCCGCCTTTCTCCCTTCGGGAAGCGTGGCGCTTTCTCATAGCTCACGCTGTAGGT
ATCTCAGTTCGGTGTAGGTCGTTCGCTCCAAGCTGGGCTGTGTGCACGAACCCCCCGTTCAGCCCGACCG
CTGCGCCTTATCCGGTAACTATCGTCTTGAGTCCAACCCGGTAAGACACGACTTATCGCCACTGGCAGCA
GCCACTGGTAACAGGATTAGCAGAGCGAGGTATGTAGGCGGTGCTACAGAGTTCTTGAAGTGGTGGCCTA
ACTACGGCTACACTAGAAGAACAGTATTTGGTATCTGCGCTCTGCTGAAGCCAGTTACCTTCGGAAAAAG
AGTTGGTAGCTCTTGATCCGGCAAACAAACCACCGCTGGTAGCGGTGGTTTTTTTGTTTGCAAGCAGCAG
ATTACGCGCAGAAAAAAAGGATCTCAAGAAGATCCTTTGATCTTTTCTACGGGGTCTGACGCTCAGTGGA
ACGAAAACTCACGTTAAGGGATTTTGGTCATGAGATTATCAAAAAGGATCTTCACCTAGATCCTTTTGTG
ATGATCGGCACGTAAGAGGTTCCAACTTTCACCATAATGAAATAAGATCACTACCGGGCGTATTTTTTGA
GTTATCGAGATTTTCAGGAGCTAAGGAAGCTAAAATGAGCCATATTCAACGGGAAACGTCTTGCTCAAGG
CCGCGATTAAATTCCAACATGGATGCTGATTTATATGGGTATAAATGGGCTCGCGATAATGTCGGGCAAT
CAGGTGCGACAATCTACCGATTGTATGGGAAGCCCGATGCGCCAGAGTTGTTTCTGAAACATGGCAAAGG
TAGCGTTGCCAATGATGTTACAGATGAGATGGTCAGACTAAACTGGCTGACGGAATTTATGCCTCTTCCG
ACCATCAAGCATTTTATCCGTACTCCTGATGATGCATGGTTACTCACCACTGCGATCCCAGGGAAAACAG
CATTCCAGGTATTAGAAGAATATCCTGATTCAGGTGAAAATATTGTTGATGCGCTGGCAGTGTTCCTGCG
CCGGTTGCATTCGATTCCTGTTTGTAATTGTCCTTTTAACAGCGATCGCGTATTTCGACTCGCTCAGGCG
CAATCACGAATGAATAACGGTTTGGTTGATGCGAGTGATTTTGATGACGAGCGTAATGGCTGGCCTGTTG
AACAAGTCTGGAAAGAAATGCATAAACTTTTGCCATTCTCACCGGATTCAGTCGTCACTCATGGTGATTT
CTCACTTGATAACCTTATTTTTGACGAGGGGAAATTAATAGGTTGTATTGATGTTGGACGAGTCGGAATC
GCAGACCGATACCAGGATCTTGCCATCCTATGGAACTGCCTCGGTGAGTTTTCTCCTTCATTACAGAAAC
GGCTTTTTCAAAAATATGGTATTGATAATCCTGATATGAATAAATTGCAGTTTCATTTGATGCTCGATGA
GTTTTTCTGATTTTTTTTAAGGCAGTTATTGGTGCCCTTAAACGCCTGGTTGCTACGCCTGAATAAGTGA
TAATAAGCGGATGAATGGCAGAAATTCGATGATAAGCTGTCAAACATGATGT
[125 nt withheld, positions 3413-3537]
C
[91 nt withheld, positions 3539-3629]
AGGGTGATGGTTCACGTAGTGGGCCAGCGCCCTGATAGACGGTTTTTCGCCCTTTGACGTTGGAGTCCAC
GTTCTTT
[37 nt withheld, positions 3707-3743]
ACCCTATCTCGGTCTATTCTTTTGATTTATAAGGGATTTTGCCGATTTCGGCCTATTGGTTAAAAAATGA
GCTGATTTAACAAAAATTTAACGCGAATTTTAACAAAATATTAACGCTTACAATTT
Features (pLannotate 1.2.2; 10 found; start..end, strand, type, name):
     25..73      +  polyA_signal   poly(A) signal: synthetic polyadenylation signal
     87..178     +  misc_feature   pause site: RNA polymerase II transcriptional pause signal from the human α2 globin gene
    326..357     +  promoter       minP: minimal TATA-box promoter with low basal activity
    391..1323    +  CDS            LUCI_RENRE: Experimental evidence at protein level: Swiss-Prot protein existence level 1. Upon binding the substrate, the enzyme catalyzes an oxygenation, producing a very short-lived hydroperoxide that cyclizes into a dioxetanone structure, which collapses, releasing a CO(2) molecule. The spontaneous breakdown of the dioxetanone releases the energy (about 50 kcal/mole) that is necessary to generate the excited state of the coelenteramide product, which is the singlet form of the monoanion. In vivo the product undergoes the process of nonradiative energy transfer to an accessory protein, a green fluoresce
   1331..1555    +  polyA_signal   bGH poly(A) signal: bovine growth hormone polyadenylation signal
   1679..2267    -  rep_origin     ori: high-copy-number ColE1/pMB1/pBR322/pUC origin of replication
   2382..2484    +  promoter       cat promoter: promoter of the E. coli cat gene encoding chloramphenicol acetyltransferase
   2485..3298    +  CDS            KanR (fragment): aminoglycoside phosphotransferase; aph(3')-Ia; confers resistance to kanamycin in bacteria or G418 (Geneticin®) in eukaryotes
   3386..3403    -  promoter       tet promoter (fragment): E. coli promoter for tetracycline efflux protein gene
   3414..3869    +  rep_origin     f1 ori (sequence partly withheld): f1 bacteriophage origin of replication; arrow indicates direction of (+) strand synthesis
