>Addgene plasmid #124535 | 3xDBE_RE::Renilla | addgene full sequence | sequence record 272266 | Addgene NGS Result
TAGAGGGTATATAATGGAAGCTCGACTTCCAGCTTGGCAATCCGGTACTGTTGGTAAAGCCACCAATGAC
TTCCAAGGTTTATGACCCCGAGCAACGCAAGAGAATGATAACTGGGCCTCAGTGGTGGGCCAGATGTAAA
CAAATGAATGTCCTTGATAGTTTCATCAATTACTACGACAGTGAAAAGCATGCAGAAAACGCCGTAATTT
TTTTGCATGGCAACGCAGCCTCCTCTTATTTGTGGCGACACGTAGTCCCGCATATAGAGCCGGTAGCTAG
GTGTATTATCCCTGATCTGATCGGAATGGGAAAGAGTGGCAAGTCAGGGAATGGATCTTATCGCCTTCTT
GACCACTACAAGTATCTGACGGCTTGGTTCGAACTCTTGAATTTGCCGAAGAAAATCATCTTCGTGGGTC
ACGATTGGGGAGCCTGTCTCGCGTTCCATTATTCCTACGAGCATCAGGACAAGATAAAGGCAATCGTTCA
CGCCGAGTCTGTAGTAGATGTAATCGAGTCCTGGGACGAATGGCCAGATATTGAGGAGGATATAGCATTG
ATTAAAAGCGAGGAAGGGGAAAAGATGGTGCTGGAGAACAACTTCTTTGTGGAAACAATGCTTCCTTCAA
AAATCATGAGAAAACTGGAACCCGAGGAATTTGCCGCTTATCTCGAACCGTTTAAAGAAAAGGGAGAAGT
CCGCAGGCCAACACTTTCCTGGCCAAGAGAAATCCCGCTCGTCAAAGGCGGAAAGCCGGATGTTGTGCAA
ATAGTCCGAAATTACAACGCGTACCTCCGGGCCTCTGACGATCTCCCTAAAATGTTTATAGAATCAGATC
CAGGATTTTTTAGCAACGCTATCGTAGAAGGAGCAAAGAAATTTCCAAATACCGAATTTGTCAAAGTAAA
GGGACTGCATTTCAGTCAAGAGGACGCTCCAGACGAGATGGGCAAATACATAAAGTCCTTTGTAGAGAGG
GTCCTGAAGAACGAACAGTGAGCTTCTGTGCCTTCTAGTTGCCAGCCATCTGTTGTTTGCCCCTCCCCCG
TGCCTTCCTTGACCCTGGAAGGTGCCACTCCCACTGTCCTTTCCTAATAAAATGAGGAAATTGCATCGCA
TTGTCTGAGTAGGTGTCATTCTATTCTGGGGGGTGGGGTGGGGCAGGACAGCAAGGGGGAGGATTGGGAA
GACAATAGCAGGCATGCTGGGGATGCGGTGGGCTCTATGGCGCTGCTTTGAGACGGTACCTGACACGGTT
ATCCACAGAATCAGGGGATAACGCAGGAAAGAACATGTGAGCAAAAGGCCAGCAAAAGGCCAGGAACCGT
AAAAAGGCCGCGTTGCTGGCGTTTTTCCATAGGCTCCGCCCCCCTGACGAGCATCACAAAAATCGACGCT
CAAGTCAGAGGTGGCGAAACCCGACAGGACTATAAAGATACCAGGCGTTTCCCCCTGGAAGCTCCCTCGT
GCGCTCTCCTGTTCCGACCCTGCCGCTTACCGGATACCTGTCCGCCTTTCTCCCTTCGGGAAGCGTGGCG
CTTTCTCATAGCTCACGCTGTAGGTATCTCAGTTCGGTGTAGGTCGTTCGCTCCAAGCTGGGCTGTGTGC
ACGAACCCCCCGTTCAGCCCGACCGCTGCGCCTTATCCGGTAACTATCGTCTTGAGTCCAACCCGGTAAG
ACACGACTTATCGCCACTGGCAGCAGCCACTGGTAACAGGATTAGCAGAGCGAGGTATGTAGGCGGTGCT
ACAGAGTTCTTGAAGTGGTGGCCTAACTACGGCTACACTAGAAGAACAGTATTTGGTATCTGCGCTCTGC
TGAAGCCAGTTACCTTCGGAAAAAGAGTTGGTAGCTCTTGATCCGGCAAACAAACCACCGCTGGTAGCGG
TGGTTTTTTTGTTTGCAAGCAGCAGATTACGCGCAGAAAAAAAGGATCTCAAGAAGATCCTTTGATCTTT
TCTACGGGGTCTGACGCTCAGTGGAACGAAAACTCACGTTAAGGGATTTTGGTCATGAGATTATCAAAAA
GGATCTTCACCTAGATCCTTTTGTGATGATCGGCACGTAAGAGGTTCCAACTTTCACCATAATGAAATAA
GATCACTACCGGGCGTATTTTTTGAGTTATCGAGATTTTCAGGAGCTAAGGAAGCTAAAATGAGCCATAT
TCAACGGGAAACGTCTTGCTCAAGGCCGCGATTAAATTCCAACATGGATGCTGATTTATATGGGTATAAA
TGGGCTCGCGATAATGTCGGGCAATCAGGTGCGACAATCTACCGATTGTATGGGAAGCCCGATGCGCCAG
AGTTGTTTCTGAAACATGGCAAAGGTAGCGTTGCCAATGATGTTACAGATGAGATGGTCAGACTAAACTG
GCTGACGGAATTTATGCCTCTTCCGACCATCAAGCATTTTATCCGTACTCCTGATGATGCATGGTTACTC
ACCACTGCGATCCCAGGGAAAACAGCATTCCAGGTATTAGAAGAATATCCTGATTCAGGTGAAAATATTG
TTGATGCGCTGGCAGTGTTCCTGCGCCGGTTGCATTCGATTCCTGTTTGTAATTGTCCTTTTAACAGCGA
TCGCGTATTTCGACTCGCTCAGGCGCAATCACGAATGAATAACGGTTTGGTTGATGCGAGTGATTTTGAT
GACGAGCGTAATGGCTGGCCTGTTGAACAAGTCTGGAAAGAAATGCATAAACTTTTGCCATTCTCACCGG
ATTCAGTAGTCACTCATGGTGATTTCTCACTTGATAACCTTATTTTTGACGAGGGGAAATTAATAGGTTG
TATTGATGTTGGACGAGTCGGAATCGCAGACCGATACCAGGATCTTGCCATCCTATGGAACTGCCTCGGT
GAGTTTTCTCCTTCATTACAGAAACGGCTTTTTCAAAAATATGGTATTGATAATCCTGATATGAATAAAT
TGCAGTTTCATTTGATGCTCGATGAGTTTTTCTGATTTTTTTTAAGGCAGTTATTGGTGCCCTTAAACGC
CTGGTTGCTACGCCTGAATAAGTGATAATAAGCGGATGAATGGCAGAAATTCGATGATAAGCTGTCAAAC
ATGATGT
[125 nt withheld, positions 3088-3212]
C
[91 nt withheld, positions 3214-3304]
AGGGTGATGGTTCACGTAGTGGGCCAGCGCCCTGATAGACGGTTTTTCGCCCTTTGACGTTGGAGTCCAC
GTTCTTT
[37 nt withheld, positions 3382-3418]
ACCCTATCTCGGTCTATTCTTTTGATTTATAAGGGATTTTGCCGATTTCGGCCTATTGGTTAAAAAATGA
GCTGATTTAACAAAAATTTAACGCGAATTTTAACAAAATATTAACGCTTACAATTTTAACGGTACCGTCT
CAAATGGGAGAATAAAATATCTTTATTTTCATTACATCTGTGTGTTGGTTTTTTGTGTGAATCGATAGTA
CTAACATACGCTCTCCATCAAAACAAAACGAAACAAAACAAACTAGCAAAATAGGCTGTCCCCAGTGCAA
GTGCAGGTGCCAGAACATTTCTCTCGCTGAATTCGATCAAGTAAACAACTATGTAAACAAGATGCAGATC
AAGTAAACAACTATGTAAACAACTCCGTTGATCAAGTAAACAACTATGTAAACAATCCCTCGAGGATATC
AAATCTGGCCTCGGCGGCCAAGCTTAGACAC
Features (pLannotate 1.2.2; 10 found; start..end, strand, type, name):
      1..32      +  promoter       minP: minimal TATA-box promoter with low basal activity
     66..998     +  CDS            LUCI_RENRE: Experimental evidence at protein level: Swiss-Prot protein existence level 1. Upon binding the substrate, the enzyme catalyzes an oxygenation, producing a very short-lived hydroperoxide that cyclizes into a dioxetanone structure, which collapses, releasing a CO(2) molecule. The spontaneous breakdown of the dioxetanone releases the energy (about 50 kcal/mole) that is necessary to generate the excited state of the coelenteramide product, which is the singlet form of the monoanion. In vivo the product undergoes the process of nonradiative energy transfer to an accessory protein, a green fluoresce
   1006..1230    +  polyA_signal   bGH poly(A) signal: bovine growth hormone polyadenylation signal
   1354..1942    -  rep_origin     ori: high-copy-number ColE1/pMB1/pBR322/pUC origin of replication
   2057..2159    +  promoter       cat promoter: promoter of the E. coli cat gene encoding chloramphenicol acetyltransferase
   2160..2973    +  CDS            KanR (fragment): aminoglycoside phosphotransferase; aph(3')-Ia; confers resistance to kanamycin in bacteria or G418 (Geneticin®) in eukaryotes
   3061..3078    -  promoter       tet promoter (fragment): E. coli promoter for tetracycline efflux protein gene
   3089..3544    +  rep_origin     f1 ori (sequence partly withheld): f1 bacteriophage origin of replication; arrow indicates direction of (+) strand synthesis
   3569..3617    +  polyA_signal   poly(A) signal: synthetic polyadenylation signal
   3631..3722    +  misc_feature   pause site: RNA polymerase II transcriptional pause signal from the human α2 globin gene
