[The description below was written by a language model from this plasmid's Addgene catalogue record and pLannotate feature annotations shown in this document.]
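Description:
3xDBE_RE::Renilla is a 3,869 bp mammalian luciferase reporter plasmid that reads out FOXO transcription factor activity. It is built in the AlphaC vector, a small (about 2.3 kb) modular-assembly backbone. In E. coli it is maintained at high copy through a ColE1/pUC-type origin and selected with kanamycin; the aph(3')-Ia resistance gene is annotated downstream of a cat promoter. An f1 phage origin is also present. The two sequence records, one supplied by the depositor and one from repository sequencing, are the same length and carry the same ten features in the same order. They differ only in where the circular numbering starts.

The roughly 1.5 kb insert is a single synthetic transcription unit. It begins with a transcription blocker, made up of a synthetic polyadenylation signal followed by the RNA polymerase II pause site from the human α2-globin gene. This element stops read-through transcription coming from upstream plasmid sequences, or from neighbouring units once the cassette is assembled with others, and so keeps background signal low. According to the catalogue entry, three copies of the DBE motif (the FOXO response element) come next. The automated annotation does not mark them, but they would fall in the unannotated gap between the pause site and the minimal TATA-box promoter. That promoter has little basal activity, so expression of the downstream Renilla luciferase coding sequence depends largely on factor binding to the DBE repeats. The bovine growth hormone polyadenylation signal terminates the transcript.

The cassette was inserted by BsaI cloning, which destroyed the sites, and can be released with BsmBI for transfer into Omega-level vectors. This lets it be combined with other pathway-specific luciferase units into multiplex reporter plasmids that monitor several signalling pathways at once.
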