Addgene plasmid #124535: 3xDBE_RE::Renilla
Purpose: Foxo Renilla luciferase reporter
Depositing lab: Koen Venken. Depositing organization: Baylor College of Medicine. Publication: Rapid and Efficient Synthetic Assembly of Multiplex Luciferase Reporter Plasmids for the Simultaneous Monitoring of Up to Six Cellular Signaling Pathways. Sarrion-Perdigones A, Gonzalez Y, Venken KJT. Curr Protoc Mol Biol. 2020 Jun;131(1):e121. doi: 10.1002/cpmb.121. PubMed 32539183.
Backbone
  Vector backbone: AlphaC Vector
  Backbone manufacturer: Venken Lab, #124525
  Backbone size w/o insert (bp): 2326
  Total vector size (bp): 3869
  Vector type: Mammalian Expression, Luciferase, Synthetic Biology
Growth in bacteria
  Bacterial resistance: Kanamycin, 50 μg/mL
  Growth temperature: 37°C
  Growth strain: DH5alpha
  Copy number: High Copy
Gene/Insert
  Gene/Insert name: FOXO Renilla reporter (alt name: Transcription Blocker + 3 copies of the DBE motif + miniP, Renilla luciferase)
  Species: H. sapiens (human), Synthetic
  Insert size (bp): 1543
  Cloning method: Restriction Enzyme; 5′ cloning site BsaI (destroyed during cloning); 3′ cloning site BsaI (destroyed during cloning)
  Sequencing primers: 5′ aat gag ctg att taa caa aaa ttt aac gcg; 3′ ctt ttt acg gtt cct ggc ctt ttg
Terms and licenses: Academic/Nonprofit Terms; Industry Terms: Not Available to Industry
Depositor comments: Insert can be released with BsmBI for further cloning into Omega level vectors.
How to cite: 3xDBE_RE::Renilla was a gift from Koen Venken (Addgene plasmid # 124535 ; http://n2t.net/addgene:124535 ; RRID:Addgene_124535)
